>Addgene plasmid #120534 | U6-Mos-as | depositor full sequence | sequence record 229062 | U6-Mos-as sequence 2630 bps
GCCCCTGCAGAAAAAAGCGGCCGCGCACCAAGGACCTACGTGCATCCCAGCGGAGTTTCTGGGCTGAACT
GAACATTGCAAGACTACGCCACGACAACATAGTTCGGGTTGTGGCTGCCAGCACGCGCACGCCCGAAGAC
TCCAACAGCCTAGGTACCATAATCATGGAGTTTGGGGGCAACGTGACTCTACACCAAGTCATCTACGGTG
CCACCCGCTCACCGGAGCCTCTCAGCTGCAGAGAACAACTGAGTTTGGGGAAGTGCCTCAAGTATTCCCT
AGATGTTGTTAGCGGCCGCGGTGTTTCGTCCTTTCCACAAGATATATAAAGCCAAGAAATCGAAATACTT
TCAAGTTACGGTAAGCATATGATAGTCCATTTTAAAACATAATTTTAAAACTGCAAACTACCCAAGAAAT
TATTACTTTCTACGTCACGTATTTTGTACTAATATCTTTGTGTTTACAGTCAAATTAATTCCAATTATCT
CTCTAACAGCCTTGTATCGTATATGCAAATATGAAGGAATCATGGGAAATAGGCCCTCAATTGCTTTCCA
GTCGGGAAACCTGTCGTGCCAGCTGCATTAATGAATCGGCCAACGCGCGGGGAGAGGCGGTTTGCGTATT
GGGCGCTCTTCCGCTTCCTCGCTCACTGACTCGCTGCGCTCGGTCGTTCGGCTGCGGCGAGCGGTATCAG
CTCACTCAAAGGCGGTAATACGGTTATCCACAGAATCAGGGGATAACGCAGGAAAGAACATGTGAGCAAA
AGGCCAGCAAAAGGCCAGGAACCGTAAAAAGGCCGCGTTGCTGGCGTTTTTCCATAGGCTCCGCCCCCCT
GACGAGCATCACAAAAATCGACGCTCAAGTCAGAGGTGGCGAAACCCGACAGGACTATAAAGATACCAGG
CGTTTCCCCCTGGAAGCTCCCTCGTGCGCTCTCCTGTTCCGACCCTGCCGCTTACCGGATACCTGTCCGC
CTTTCTCCCTTCGGGAAGCGTGGCGCTTTCTCATAGCTCACGCTGTAGGTATCTCAGTTCGGTGTAGGTC
GTTCGCTCCAAGCTGGGCTGTGTGCACGAACCCCCCGTTCAGCCCGACCGCTGCGCCTTATCCGGTAACT
ATCGTCTTGAGTCCAACCCGGTAAGACACGACTTATCGCCACTGGCAGCAGCCACTGGTAACAGGATTAG
CAGAGCGAGGTATGTAGGCGGTGCTACAGAGTTCTTGAAGTGGTGGCCTAACTACGGCTACACTAGAAGG
ACAGTATTTGGTATCTGCGCTCTGCTGAAGCCAGTTACCTTCGGAAAAAGAGTTGGTAGCTCTTGATCCG
GCAAACAAACCACCGCTGGTAGCGGTGGTTTTTTTGTTTGCAAGCAGCAGATTACGCGCAGAAAAAAAGG
ATCTCAAGAAGATCCTTTGATCTTTTCTACGGGGTCTGACGCTCAGTGGAACGAAAACTCACGTTAAGGG
ATTTTGGTCATGAGATTATCAAAAAGGATCTTCACCTAGATCCTTTTAAATTAAAAATGAAGTTTTAAAT
CAATCTAAAGTATATATGAGTAAACTTGGTCTGACAGTTACCAATGCTTAATCAGTGAGGCACCTATCTC
AGCGATCTGTCTATTTCGTTCATCCATAGTTGCCTGACTCCCCGTCGTGTAGATAACTACGATACGGGAG
GGCTTACCATCTGGCCCCAGTGCTGCAATGATACCGCGAGACCCACGCTCACCGGCTCCAGATTTATCAG
CAATAAACCAGCCAGCCGGAAGGGCCGAGCGCAGAAGTGGTCCTGCAACTTTATCCGCCTCCATCCAGTC
TATTAATTGTTGCCGGGAAGCTAGAGTAAGTAGTTCGCCAGTTAATAGTTTGCGCAACGTTGTTGCCATT
GCTACAGGCATCGTGGTGTCACGCTCGTCGTTTGGTATGGCTTCATTCAGCTCCGGTTCCCAACGATCAA
GGCGAGTTACATGATCCCCCATGTTGTGCAAAAAAGCGGTTAGCTCCTTCGGTCCTCCGATCGTTGTCAG
AAGTAAGTTGGCCGCAGTGTTATCACTCATGGTTATGGCAGCACTGCATAATTCTCTTACTGTCATGCCA
TCCGTAAGATGCTTTTCTGTGACTGGTGAGTACTCAACCAAGTCATTCTGAGAATAGTGTATGCGGCGAC
CGAGTTGCTCTTGCCCGGCGTCAATACGGGATAATACCGCGCCACATAGCAGAACTTTAAAAGTGCTCAT
CATTGGAAAACGTTCTTCGGGGCGAAAACTCTCAAGGATCTTACCGCTGTTGAGATCCAGTTCGATGTAA
CCCACTCGTGCACCCAACTGATCTTCAGCATCTTTTACTTTCACCAGCGTTTCTGGGTGAGCAAAAACAG
GAAGGCAAAATGCCGCAAAAAAGGGAATAAGGGCGACACGGAAATGTTGAATACTCATACTCTTCCTTTT
TCAATATTATTGAAGCATTTATCAGGGTTATTGTCTCATGAGCGGATACATATTTGAATGTATTTAGAAA
AATAAACAAATAGGGGTTCCGCGCACATTTCCCCGAAAAGTGCCACCTGACGTCTAAGAAACCATTATTA
TCATGACATTAACCTATAAAAATAGGCGTATCACGAGGCC
Features (pLannotate 1.2.2; 6 found; start..end, strand, type, name):
     27..296     +  CDS            MOS (fragment): MOS_HUMAN - Experimental evidence at protein level: Swiss-Prot protein existence level 1. From Homo sapiens (Human).
    308..548     -  promoter       U6 promoter: RNA polymerase III promoter for human U6 snRNA
    553..636     -  CDS            lacI (fragment): lac repressor; lacI; The lac repressor binds to the lac operator to inhibit transcription in E. coli. This inhibition can be relieved by adding lactose or isopropyl-β-D-thiogalactopyranoside (IPTG).
    819..1407    -  rep_origin     ori: high-copy-number ColE1/pMB1/pBR322/pUC origin of replication
   1578..2438    -  CDS            AmpR: β-lactamase; bla; confers resistance to ampicillin, carbenicillin, and related antibiotics
   2439..2543    -  promoter       AmpR promoter: bla
