>Addgene plasmid #120534 | U6-Mos-as | addgene full sequence | sequence record 234013 | Addgene NGS Result
CAAACCGCCTCTCCCCGCGCGTTGGCCGATTCATTAATGCAGCTGGCACGACAGGTTTCCCGACTGGAAA
GCAATTGAGGGCCTATTTCCCATGATTCCTTCATATTTGCATATACGATACAAGGCTGTTAGAGAGATAA
TTGGAATTAATTTGACTGTAAACACAAAGATATTAGTACAAAATACGTGACGTAGAAAGTAATAATTTCT
TGGGTAGTTTGCAGTTTTAAAATTATGTTTTAAAATGGACTATCATATGCTTACCGTAACTTGAAAGTAT
TTCGATTTCTTGGCTTTATATATCTTGTGGAAAGGACGAAACACCGCGGCCGCTAACAACATCTAGGGAA
TACTTGAGGCACTTCCCCAAACTCGGTTGTTCTCTGCAGCTGAGAGGCTCCGGTGAGCGGGTGGCACCGT
AGATGACTTGGTGTAGAGTCACGTTGCCCCCAAACTCCATGATTATGGTACCTAGGCTGTTGGAGTCTTC
GGGCGTGCGCGTGCTGGCAGCCACAACCCGAACTATGTTGTCGTGGCGTAGTCTTGCAATGTTCAGTTCA
GCCCAGAAACTCCGCTGGGATGCACGTAGGTCCTTGGTGCGCGGCCGCTTTTTTCTGCAGGGGCGGCCTC
GTGATACGCCTATTTTTATAGGTTAATGTCATGATAATAATGGTTTCTTAGACGTCAGGTGGCACTTTTC
GGGGAAATGTGCGCGGAACCCCTATTTGTTTATTTTTCTAAATACATTCAAATATGTATCCGCTCATGAG
ACAATAACCCTGATAAATGCTTCAATAATATTGAAAAAGGAAGAGTATGAGTATTCAACATTTCCGTGTC
GCCCTTATTCCCTTTTTTGCGGCATTTTGCCTTCCTGTTTTTGCTCACCCAGAAACGCTGGTGAAAGTAA
AAGATGCTGAAGATCAGTTGGGTGCACGAGTGGGTTACATCGAACTGGATCTCAACAGCGGTAAGATCCT
TGAGAGTTTTCGCCCCGAAGAACGTTTTCCAATGATGAGCACTTTTAAAGTTCTGCTATGTGGCGCGGTA
TTATCCCGTATTGACGCCGGGCAAGAGCAACTCGGTCGCCGCATACACTATTCTCAGAATGACTTGGTTG
AGTACTCACCAGTCACAGAAAAGCATCTTACGGATGGCATGACAGTAAGAGAATTATGCAGTGCTGCCAT
AACCATGAGTGATAACACTGCGGCCAACTTACTTCTGACAACGATCGGAGGACCGAAGGAGCTAACCGCT
TTTTTGCACAACATGGGGGATCATGTAACTCGCCTTGATCGTTGGGAACCGGAGCTGAATGAAGCCATAC
CAAACGACGAGCGTGACACCACGATGCCTGTAGCAATGGCAACAACGTTGCGCAAACTATTAACTGGCGA
ACTACTTACTCTAGCTTCCCGGCAACAATTAATAGACTGGATGGAGGCGGATAAAGTTGCAGGACCACTT
CTGCGCTCGGCCCTTCCGGCTGGCTGGTTTATTGCTGATAAATCTGGAGCCGGTGAGCGTGGGTCTCGCG
GTATCATTGCAGCACTGGGGCCAGATGGTAAGCCCTCCCGTATCGTAGTTATCTACACGACGGGGAGTCA
GGCAACTATGGATGAACGAAATAGACAGATCGCTGAGATAGGTGCCTCACTGATTAAGCATTGGTAACTG
TCAGACCAAGTTTACTCATATATACTTTAGATTGATTTAAAACTTCATTTTTAATTTAAAAGGATCTAGG
TGAAGATCCTTTTTGATAATCTCATGACCAAAATCCCTTAACGTGAGTTTTCGTTCCACTGAGCGTCAGA
CCCCGTAGAAAAGATCAAAGGATCTTCTTGAGATCCTTTTTTTCTGCGCGTAATCTGCTGCTTGCAAACA
AAAAAACCACCGCTACCAGCGGTGGTTTGTTTGCCGGATCAAGAGCTACCAACTCTTTTTCCGAAGGTAA
CTGGCTTCAGCAGAGCGCAGATACCAAATACTGTTCTTCTAGTGTAGCCGTAGTTAGGCCACCACTTCAA
GAACTCTGTAGCACCGCCTACATACCTCGCTCTGCTAATCCTGTTACCAGTGGCTGCTGCCAGTGGCGAT
AAGTCGTGTCTTACCGGGTTGGACTCAAGACGATAGTTACCGGATAAGGCGCAGCGGTCGGGCTGAACGG
GGGGTTCGTGCACACAGCCCAGCTTGGAGCGAACGACCTACACCGAACTGAGATACCTACAGCGTGAGCT
ATGAGAAAGCGCCACGCTTCCCGAAGGGAGAAAGGCGGACAGGTATCCGGTAAGCGGCAGGGTCGGAACA
GGAGAGCGCACGAGGGAGCTTCCAGGGGGAAACGCCTGGTATCTTTATAGTCCTGTCGGGTTTCGCCACC
TCTGACTTGAGCGTCGATTTTTGTGATGCTCGTCAGGGGGGCGGAGCCTATGGAAAAACGCCAGCAACGC
GGCCTTTTTACGGTTCCTGGCCTTTTGCTGGCCTTTTGCTCACATGTTCTTTCCTGCGTTATCCCCTGAT
TCTGTGGATAACCGTATTACCGCCTTTGAGTGAGCTGATACCGCTCGCCGCAGCCGAACGACCGAGCGCA
GCGAGTCAGTGAGCGAGGAAGCGGAAGAGCGCCCAATACG
Features (pLannotate 1.2.2; 6 found; start..end, strand, type, name):
     77..317     +  promoter       U6 promoter: RNA polymerase III promoter for human U6 snRNA
    329..598     -  CDS            MOS (fragment): MOS_HUMAN - Experimental evidence at protein level: Swiss-Prot protein existence level 1. From Homo sapiens (Human).
    712..816     +  promoter       AmpR promoter: bla
    817..1677    +  CDS            AmpR: β-lactamase; bla; confers resistance to ampicillin, carbenicillin, and related antibiotics
   1848..2436    +  rep_origin     ori: high-copy-number ColE1/pMB1/pBR322/pUC origin of replication
   2619..72      +  CDS            lacI (fragment) (across the origin): lac repressor; lacI; The lac repressor binds to the lac operator to inhibit transcription in E. coli. This inhibition can be relieved by adding lactose or isopropyl-β-D-thiogalactopyranoside (IPTG).
