[The description below was written by a language model from this plasmid's Addgene catalogue record and pLannotate feature annotations shown in this document.]
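Description:
U6-Mos-as is a small (about 2.6 kb) RNAi-type plasmid built on the pJET1.2 cloning backbone and designed to express a single-stranded RNA that contributes one strand to double-stranded RNA formation. It is propagated in E. coli as a high-copy plasmid from a ColE1/pUC-type origin of replication and is selected through the β-lactamase (AmpR) gene, driven by its own bla promoter, which confers ampicillin resistance. The record shows no eukaryotic selection marker or reporter.

The payload is a human U6 snRNA promoter, an RNA polymerase III promoter suited to producing short, non-polyadenylated, non-coding transcripts, placed directly upstream of a roughly 270 bp fragment of the Mos (c-mos) proto-oncogene. In both annotated sequence records the Mos fragment lies on the opposite strand to the promoter, so transcription yields the antisense strand of Mos, consistent with the "as" in the name. The catalogue lists the insert as mouse Mos. The automated annotation labels the fragment as human MOS, which most likely reflects a homology match to the closest reference protein rather than the true species. The depositor notes an A>G change in the Mos sequence that does not affect plasmid function. A short lacI fragment next to the promoter is also annotated and appears to be a non-functional remnant.

The stated purpose is ssRNA expression for dsRNA production. This implies that the antisense transcript is meant to anneal with a complementary sense Mos RNA, although the record does not describe a partner construct. The cloning sites used are not recorded.
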