Addgene plasmid #120534: U6-Mos-as
Purpose: ssRNA expression for dsRNA production
Depositing lab: Petr Svoboda. Depositing organization: Institute of Molecular Genetics of the Czech Academy of Sciences.
Backbone
  Vector backbone: pJET1.2
  Vector type: RNAi
Growth in bacteria
  Bacterial resistance: Ampicillin, 100 μg/mL
  Growth temperature: 37°C
  Growth strain: DH5alpha
  Copy number: High Copy
Gene/Insert
  Gene/Insert name: Mos
  Species: M. musculus (mouse)
  Mutation: A>G (see depositor comments)
  Entrez Gene: Mos (a.k.a. c-mos)
  Cloning method: Restriction Enzyme; 5′ cloning site Unknown (unknown if destroyed); 3′ cloning site Unknown (unknown if destroyed)
Terms and licenses: Academic/Nonprofit Terms; Industry Terms: Not Available to Industry
Depositor comments: A>G mutation in Mos mRNA does not affect plasmid function.
How to cite: U6-Mos-as was a gift from Petr Svoboda (Addgene plasmid # 120534 ; http://n2t.net/addgene:120534 ; RRID:Addgene_120534)
